>Addgene plasmid #26873 | pFA6a-HBH-hphMX4 | depositor full sequence | sequence record 12727 | Author sequence
GAACGCGGCCGCCAGCTGAAGCTTCGTACGCTGCAGGTCGACGGATCCCCGGGTTAATTAACAGGGGTTC
ACATCATCACCACCATCATGCTGGAAAGGCCGGTGAAGGTGAAATCCCTGCCCCTCTTGCTGGTACCGTT
TCTAAGATACTGGTAAAAGAAGGTGACACTGTTAAAGCTGGTCAAACAGTTCTGGTGCTGGAGGCTATGA
AAATGGAGACAGAAATTAACGCTCCTACTGACGGAAAAGTTGAAAAGGTGTTAGTTAAGGAAAGAGATGC
TGTTCAAGGTGGTCAAGGTCTAATCAAGATCGGCGTTCATCATCACCACCATCATTAATGAGGCGCGCCA
CTTCTAAATAAGCGAATTTCTTATGATTTATGATTTTTATTATTAAATAAGTTATAAAAAAAATAAGTGT
ATACAAATTTTAAAGTGACTCTTAGGTTTTAAAACGAAAATTCTTATTCTTGAGTAACTCTTTCCTGTAG
GTCAGGTTGCTTTCTCAGGTATAGTATGAGGTCGCTCTTATTGACCACACCTCTACCGGCAGATCCGCTA
GGGATAACAGGGTAATATAGATCTGTTTAGCTTGCCTTGTCCCCGCCGGGTCACCCGGCCAGCGACATGG
AGGCCCAGAATACCCTCCTTGACAGTCTTGACGTGCGCAGCTCAGGGGCATGATGTGACTGTCGCCCGTA
CATTTAGCCCATACATCCCCATGTATAATCATTTGCATCCATACATTTTGATGGCCGCACGGCGCGAAGC
AAAAATTACGGCTCCTCGCTGCAGACCTGCGAGCAGGGAAACGCTCCCCTCACAGACGCGTTGAATTGTC
CCCACGCCGCGCCCCTGTAGAGAAATATAAAAGGTTAGGATTTGCCACTGAGGTTCTTCTTTCATATACT
TCCTTTTAAAATCTTGCTAGGATACAGTTCTCACATCACATCCGAACATAAACAACCATGGGTAAAAAGC
CTGAACTCACCGCGACGTCTGTCGAGAAGTTTCTGATCGAAAAGTTCGACAGCGTCTCCGACCTGATGCA
GCTCTCGGAGGGCGAAGAATCTCGTGCTTTCAGCTTCGATGTAGGAGGGCGTGGATATGTCCTGCGGGTA
AATAGCTGCGCCGATGGTTTCTACAAAGATCGTTATGTTTATCGGCACTTTGCATCGGCCGCGCTCCCGA
TTCCGGAAGTGCTTGACATTGGGGAATTCAGCGAGAGCCTGACCTATTGCATCTCCCGCCGTGCACAGGG
TGTCACGTTGCAAGACCTGCCTGAAACCGAACTGCCCGCTGTTCTGCAGCCGGTCGCGGAGGCCATGGAT
GCGATCGCTGCGGCCGATCTTAGCCAGACGAGCGGGTTCGGCCCATTCGGACCGCAAGGAATCGGTCAAT
ACACTACATGGCGTGATTTCATATGCGCGATTGCTGATCCCCATGTGTATCACTGGCAAACTGTGATGGA
CGACACCGTCAGTGCGTCCGTCGCGCAGGCTCTCGATGAGCTGATGCTTTGGGCCGAGGACTGCCCCGAA
GTCCGGCACCTCGTGCACGCGGATTTCGGCTCCAACAATGTCCTGACGGACAATGGCCGCATAACAGCGG
TCATTGACTGGAGCGAGGCGATGTTCGGGGATTCCCAATACGAGGTCGCCAACATCTTCTTCTGGAGGCC
GTGGTTGGCTTGTATGGAGCAGCAGACGCGCTACTTCGAGCGGAGGCATCCGGAGCTTGCAGGATCGCCG
CGGCTCCGGGCGTATATGCTCCGCATTGGTCTTGACCAACTCTATCAGAGCTTGGTTGACGGCAATTTCG
ATGATGCAGCTTGGGCGCAGGGTCGATGCGACGCAATCGTCCGATCCGGAGCCGGGACTGTCGGGCGTAC
ACAAATCGCCCGCAGAAGCGCGGCCGTCTGGACCGATGGCTGTGTAGAAGTACTCGCCGATAGTGGAAAC
CGACGCCCCAGCACTCGTCCGAGGGCAAAGGAATAATCAGTACTGACAATAAAAAGATTCTTGTTTTCAA
GAACTTGTCATTTGTATAGTTTTTTTATATTGTAGTTGTTCTATTTTAATCAAATGTTAGCGTGATTTAT
ATTTTTTTTCGCCTCGACATCATCTGCCCAGATGCGAAGTTAAGTGCGCAGAAAGTAATATCATGCGTCA
ATCGTATGTGAATGCTGGTCGCTATACTGCTGTCGATTCGATACTAACGCCGCCATCCAGTGTCGAGTTT
AAACGAGCTCGAATTCATCGATGATATCAGATCCACTAGTGGCCTATGCGGCCGCGGATCTGCCGGTCTC
CCTATAGTGAGTCGTATTAATTTCGATAAGCCAGGTTAACCTGCATTAATGAATCGGCCAACGCGCGGGG
AGAGGCGGTTTGCGTATTGGGCGCTCTTCCGCTTCCTCGCTCACTGACTCGCTGCGCTCGGTCGTTCGGC
TGCGGCGAGCGGTATCAGCTCACTCAAAGGCGGTAATACGGTTATCCACAGAATCAGGGGATAACGCAGG
AAAGAACATGTGAGCAAAAGGCCAGCAAAAGGCCAGGAACCGTAAAAAGGCCGCGTTGCTGGCGTTTTTC
CATAGGCTCCGCCCCCCTGACGAGCATCACAAAAATCGACGCTCAAGTCAGAGGTGGCGAAACCCGACAG
GACTATAAAGATACCAGGCGTTTCCCCCTGGAAGCTCCCTCGTGCGCTCTCCTGTTCCGACCCTGCCGCT
TACCGGATACCTGTCCGCCTTTCTCCCTTCGGGAAGCGTGGCGCTTTCTCAATGCTCACGCTGTAGGTAT
CTCAGTTCGGTGTAGGTCGTTCGCTCCAAGCTGGGCTGTGTGCACGAACCCCCCGTTCAGCCCGACCGCT
GCGCCTTATCCGGTAACTATCGTCTTGAGTCCAACCCGGTAAGACACGACTTATCGCCACTGGCAGCAGC
CACTGGTAACAGGATTAGCAGAGCGAGGTATGTAGGCGGTGCTACAGAGTTCTTGAAGTGGTGGCCTAAC
TACGGCTACACTAGAAGGACAGTATTTGGTATCTGCGCTCTGCTGAAGCCAGTTACCTTCGGAAAAAGAG
TTGGTAGCTCTTGATCCGGCAAACAAACCACCGCTGGTAGCGGTGGTTTTTTTGTTTGCAAGCAGCAGAT
TACGCGCAGAAAAAAAGGATCTCAAGAAGATCCTTTGATCTTTTCTACGGGGTCTGACGCTCAGTGGAAC
GAAAACTCACGTTAAGGGATTTTGGTCATGAGATTATCAAAAAGGATCTTCACCTAGATCCTTTTAAATT
AAAAATGAAGTTTTAAATCAATCTAAAGTATATATGAGTAAACTTGGTCTGACAGTTACCAATGCTTAAT
CAGTGAGGCACCTATCTCAGCGATCTGTCTATTTCGTTCATCCATAGTTGCCTGACTCCCCGTCGTGTAG
ATAACTACGATACGGGAGGGCTTACCATCTGGCCCCAGTGCTGCAATGATACCGCGAGACCCACGCTCAC
CGGCTCCAGATTTATCAGCAATAAACCAGCCAGCCGGAAGGGCCGAGCGCAGAAGTGGTCCTGCAACTTT
ATCCGCCTCCATCCAGTCTATTAATTGTTGCCGGGAAGCTAGAGTAAGTAGTTCGCCAGTTAATAGTTTG
CGCAACGTTGTTGCCATTGCTACAGGCATCGTGGTGTCACGCTCGTCGTTTGGTATGGCTTCATTCAGCT
CCGGTTCCCAACGATCAAGGCGAGTTACATGATCCCCCATGTTGTGCAAAAAAGCGGTTAGCTCCTTCGG
TCCTCCGATCGTTGTCAGAAGTAAGTTGGCCGCAGTGTTATCACTCATGGTTATGGCAGCACTGCATAAT
TCTCTTACTGTCATGCCATCCGTAAGATGCTTTTCTGTGACTGGTGAGTACTCAACCAAGTCATTCTGAG
AATAGTGTATGCGGCGACCGAGTTGCTCTTGCCCGGCGTCAATACGGGATAATACCGCGCCACATAGCAG
AACTTTAAAAGTGCTCATCATTGGAAAACGTTCTTCGGGGCGAAAACTCTCAAGGATCTTACCGCTGTTG
AGATCCAGTTCGATGTAACCCACTCGTGCACCCAACTGATCTTCAGCATCTTTTACTTTCACCAGCGTTT
CTGGGTGAGCAAAAACAGGAAGGCAAAATGCCGCAAAAAAGGGAATAAGGGCGACACGGAAATGTTGAAT
ACTCATACTCTTCCTTTTTCAATATTATTGAAGCATTTATCAGGGTTATTGTCTCATGAGCGGATACATA
TTTGAATGTATTTAGAAAAATAAACAAATAGGGGTTCCGCGCACATTTCCCCGAAAAGTGCCACCTGACG
TCTAAGAAACCATTATTATCATGACATTAACCTATAAAAATAGGCGTATCACGAGGCCCTTTCGTCTCGC
GCGTTTCGGTGATGACGGTGAAAACCTCTGACACATGCAGCTCCCGGAGACGGTCACAGCTTGTCTGTAA
GCGGATGCCGGGAGCAGACAAGCCCGTCAGGGCGCGTCAGCGGGTGTTGGCGGGTGTCGGGGCTGGCTTA
ACTATGCGGCATCAGAGCAGATTGTACTGAGAGTGCACCATATGGACATATTGTCGTTAGAACGCGGCTA
CAATTAATACATAACCTTATGTATCATACACATACGATTTAGGTGACACTATA
Features (pLannotate 1.2.2; 11 found; start..end, strand, type, name):
     96..314     +  CDS            BCCP_PROFR (fragment): Experimental evidence at protein level: Swiss-Prot protein existence level 1. The biotinyl 1.3S subunit serves as a carboxyl carrier between the substrate-binding sites on the 12S and 5S subunits. From Propionibacterium freudenreichii subsp. shermanii.
    362..549     +  terminator     ADH1 terminator: S. cerevisiae ADH1; transcription terminator for the S. cerevisiae alcohol dehydrogenase 1 (ADH1) gene
    624..2199    +  gene           hphMX6: yeast selectable marker conferring hygromycin resistance
   2311..2329    -  promoter       T7 promoter: promoter for bacteriophage T7 RNA polymerase
   2351..2404    -  CDS            lacI (fragment): lac repressor; lacI; The lac repressor binds to the lac operator to inhibit transcription in E. coli. This inhibition can be relieved by adding lactose or isopropyl-β-D-thiogalactopyranoside (IPTG).
   2587..3175    -  rep_origin     ori: high-copy-number ColE1/pMB1/pBR322/pUC origin of replication
   3346..4206    -  CDS            AmpR: β-lactamase; bla; confers resistance to ampicillin, carbenicillin, and related antibiotics
   4207..4311    -  promoter       AmpR promoter: bla
   4406..4441    +  CDS            rop (fragment): Rop protein, which maintains plasmids at low copy number; rop
   4543..4594    +  misc_feature   bom (fragment): basis of mobility region from pBR322
   4657..2       +  promoter       SP6 promoter (across the origin): promoter for bacteriophage SP6 RNA polymerase
