[The description below was written by a language model from this plasmid's Addgene catalogue record and pLannotate feature annotations shown in this document.]
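Description:
pFA6a-HBH-hphMX4 is a template plasmid for PCR-based C-terminal gene tagging in Saccharomyces cerevisiae, built on the pFA6a-hphMX4 backbone. It is not meant to replicate in yeast: the feature table shows no yeast origin or centromere, only a high-copy ColE1/pUC-type origin and an ampicillin resistance gene (β-lactamase with its own promoter) for propagation in E. coli. Short remnants of lacI, rop and bom, together with flanking T7 and SP6 promoters, are carry-overs from the parental cloning vector and have no evident role in the tagging function.

The payload is an HBH tag of about 300 bp, cloned between retained PacI and AscI sites. The annotation identifies its core as a fragment of the biotin carboxyl carrier subunit of Propionibacterium freudenreichii transcarboxylase, a sequence that serves as an in vivo biotinylation signal. The name HBH and the associated publication on HB tag modules imply that histidine tags flank this element, although these are not annotated separately. The tag has no promoter of its own, because it is designed to be fused in frame to the 3′ end of a chromosomal gene. It is followed by the ADH1 terminator and then by a hygromycin resistance cassette, which the annotation software calls hphMX6 while the plasmid name and backbone specify hphMX4.

In use, the tag–terminator–marker module is amplified with primers carrying homology to the target locus and integrated by homologous recombination, with transformants selected on hygromycin. The resulting fusion proteins are expressed from their native promoters and, according to the associated publication, are intended for tandem affinity purification.
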