Addgene plasmid #26873: pFA6a-HBH-hphMX4
Depositing lab: Peter Kaiser. Depositing organization: University of California, Irvine. Publication: HB tag modules for PCR-based gene tagging and tandem affinity purification in Saccharomyces cerevisiae. Tagwerker C, Zhang H, Wang X, Larsen LS, Lathrop RH, Hatfield GW, Auer B, Huang L, Kaiser P. Yeast. 2006 Jun . 23(8):623-32. 10.1002/yea.1380 PubMed 16823883.
Backbone
  Vector backbone: pFA6ahphMX4
  Backbone size w/o insert (bp): 4400
  Vector type: PCR tagging yeast
  Selectable markers: Hygromycin
Growth in bacteria
  Bacterial resistance: Ampicillin, 100 μg/mL
  Growth temperature: 37°C
  Growth strain: DH5alpha
  Copy number: High Copy
Gene/Insert
  Gene/Insert name: HBH-tag
  Insert size (bp): 296
  Cloning method: Restriction Enzyme; 5′ cloning site Pac1 (not destroyed); 3′ cloning site asc1 (not destroyed)
  Sequencing primers: 5′ na
Terms and licenses: Academic/Nonprofit Terms; Industry Terms: Not Available to Industry
How to cite: pFA6a-HBH-hphMX4 was a gift from Peter Kaiser (Addgene plasmid # 26873 ; http://n2t.net/addgene:26873 ; RRID:Addgene_26873)
