>Addgene plasmid #26873 | pFA6a-HBH-hphMX4 | addgene partial sequence | sequence record 33129 | 26873 with SP6
CGCTGCAGGTCGACGGATCCCCGGGTTAATTAACAGGGGTTCACATCATCACCACCATCATGCTGGAAAG
GCCGGTGAAGGTGAAATCCCTGCCCCTCTTGCTGGTACCGTTTCTAAGATACTGGTAAAAGAAGGTGACA
CTGTTAAAGCTGGTCAAACAGTTCTGGTGCTGGAGGCTATGAAAATGGAGACAGAAATTAACGCTCCTAC
TGACGGAAAAGTTGAAAAGGTGTTAGTTAAGGAAAGAGATGCTGTTCAAGGTGGTCAAGGTCTAATCAAG
ATCGGCGTTCATCATCACCACCATCATTAATGAGGCGCGCCACTTCTAAATAAGCGAATTTCTTATGATT
TATGATTTTTATTATTAAATAAGTTATAAAAAAAATAAGTGTATACAAATTTTAAAGTGACTCTTAGGTT
TTAAAACGAAAATTCTTATTCTTGAGTAACTCTTTCCTGTAGGTCAGGTTGCTTTCTCAGGTATAGTATG
AGGTCGCTCTTATTGACCACACCTCTACCGGCAGATCCGCTAGGGATAACAGGGTAATATAGATCTGTTT
AGCTTGCCTCGTCCCCGCCGGGTCACCCGGCCAGCGACATGGAGGCCCAGAATACCCTCCTTGACAGTCT
TGACGTGCGCAGCTCAGGGGCATGATGTGACTGTCGCCCGTACATTTAGCCCATACATCCCCATGTATAA
TCATTTGCATCCATACATTTTGATGGCCGCACGGCGCGAAGCAAAAATTACGGCTCCTCGCTGCGGACCT
GCGAGCAGGGAAACGCTCCCCTCACAGACGCGTTGAATTGTCCCCACGCCGCGCCCCTGTAGAGAAATAT
AAAAGGTTAGNATTTGCCACTGAGGTTCTTCTTTCATATACTTCCTTTTAAAATCTTGCTAGGATACAGT
TCTCACATCACATCCGAACATAAACAACCATGGGTAAAAGCCTGAACTCACNCGACGTCTGTCGAGAAGT
TTCTGATCGAAAAGTTCGACAGCGTCTN
